>Addgene plasmid #13476 | pWay21-MKP-1L16A | addgene partial sequence | sequence record 36806 | EGFP-C 5'-CATGGTCCTGCTGGAGTTCGTG-3'
CGACCTGTACAGGGTGGCGGGCCCGGGATGGTGATGGAGGTGGGCATCCTGGACGCCGGGGGGCTGCGCG
CGGCGCTGCGAGAGGGCGCCGCGCAGTGCCTGTTGTTGGATTGTCGCTCCTTCTTCGCTTTCAACGCCGG
CCACATCGCGGGCTCAGTGAACGTGCGCTTCAGCACCATCGTGCGGCGCCGCGCCAAGGGCGCCATGGGC
CTGGAGCATATCGTGCCCAACGCTGAACTGCGTGGCCGCCTGCTGGCCGGAGCCTACCACGCCGTGGTGC
TGCTGGACGAACGCAGCGCCTCCCTGGACGGCGCCAAGCGCGACGGCACCCTGGCCCTGGCCGCGGGCGC
GCTCTGCCGAGAGGCGCGCTCCACTCAAGTCTTCTTTCTCCAAGGAGGATATGAAGCGTTTTCGGCTTCC
TGCCCTGAGCTGTGCAGCAAACAGTCCACCCCCACGGGGCTCAGCCTCCCCCTGAGTACTAGTGTGCCTG
ACAGTGCAGAATCCGGATGCAGCTCCTGTAGTACCCCTCTCTACGATCAGGGGGGCCCAGTGGAGATCCT
GTCCTTCCTGTACCTGGGCAGTGCCTATCACGCTTCTCGGAAGGATATGCTTGACGCCTTGGGCATCACC
GCCTTGATCAACGTCTCAGCCAATTGTCCTAACCACTTTGAGGGTCACTACCAGTACAAGAGCATCCCTG
TGGAGGACAACCACAAGGCAGACATCAGCTCCTGGTTCAACGAGGCTATTGACTTCATAGACTCCATCAA
GGATGCTGGAGGGAGAGTGTTTGTTCATTGCCAGGCCGGCATCTCCCGGTCAGCCACCATCTGCCTTGCT
TACCTCATGAGGACTAACCGGGTAAAGCTGGACGAAGCCTTTGAGTTTGTGAAGCAGAGGCGGAGTATCA
TCTCCCCGAACTTCAGCTTCATGGGCCAGCTGCTGCAGT
