[The description below was written by a language model from this plasmid's Addgene catalogue record.]
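Description:
pWay21-MKP-1L16A is a mammalian expression plasmid built on the pWay21 EGFP backbone (about 5.8 kb without insert). It is propagated in E. coli under ampicillin selection. The record does not state the promoter driving expression, the origin of replication, the copy number, or whether a mammalian selection marker is present, and no feature table is provided to fill in these details.

The payload is an approximately 1.1 kb insert encoding full-length mouse MAP kinase phosphatase 1 (MKP-1, the product of the Dusp1 gene). It was cloned between SmaI and XhoI sites, both of which remain intact. The backbone supplies EGFP at the N-terminus, so the expressed product is an EGFP–MKP-1 fusion whose location in transfected cells can be followed by fluorescence. The coding sequence carries a single point mutation that changes leucine 16 to alanine, which lies in the noncatalytic amino-terminal region of the phosphatase.

MKP-1 is a dual-specificity phosphatase that dephosphorylates and inactivates MAP kinases. The associated publication concerns how its noncatalytic amino terminus directs nuclear targeting and affects serum response element-dependent transcription. This suggests the L16A variant was made to test the contribution of that residue to nuclear localization and downstream transcriptional regulation, probably by comparison with a wild-type EGFP–MKP-1 fusion, although the record does not describe the phenotype of the mutant.
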