Addgene plasmid #13476: pWay21-MKP-1L16A
Depositing lab: Anton Bennett. Depositing organization: Yale University. Publication: The noncatalytic amino terminus of mitogen-activated protein kinase phosphatase 1 directs nuclear targeting and serum response element transcriptional regulation. Wu JJ, Zhang L, Bennett AM. Mol Cell Biol. 2005 Jun . 25(11):4792-803. 10.1128/MCB.25.11.4792-4803.2005 PubMed 15899879.
Backbone
  Vector backbone: pWay21 EGFP
  Backbone size w/o insert (bp): 5800
  Vector type: Mammalian Expression
Growth in bacteria
  Bacterial resistance: Ampicillin, 100 μg/mL
  Growth temperature: 37°C
  Growth strain: DH5alpha
  Copy number: Unknown
Gene/Insert
  Gene/Insert name: MKP-1L16A (alt names: MKP-1FL L16A; MKP-1)
  Species: M. musculus (mouse)
  Insert size (bp): 1130
  Mutation: Changed Leucine 16 to Alanine
  GenBank ID: NM_013642
  Entrez Gene: Dusp1 (a.k.a. 3CH134, MKP1, Ptpn16, erp, mkp-1)
  Tag / fusion protein: EGFP (N terminal on backbone)
  Cloning method: Restriction Enzyme; 5′ cloning site Sma I (not destroyed); 3′ cloning site Xho I (not destroyed)
  Sequencing primers: 5′ EGFP-C
Terms and licenses: Academic/Nonprofit Terms; Industry Terms: Not Available to Industry
How to cite: pWay21-MKP-1L16A was a gift from Anton Bennett (Addgene plasmid # 13476 ; http://n2t.net/addgene:13476 ; RRID:Addgene_13476)
